Addgene plasmid #14873: GolgiCFP
Depositing lab: Alexandra Newton. Depositing organization: University of California, San Diego (UCSD). Publication: Targeting protein kinase C activity reporter to discrete intracellular regions reveals spatiotemporal differences in agonist-dependent signaling. Gallegos LL, Kunkel MT, Newton AC. J Biol Chem. 2006 Oct 13. 281(41):30947-56. 10.1074/jbc.M603741200 PubMed 16901905.
Backbone
  Vector backbone: pcDNA3
  Backbone manufacturer: Invitrogen
  Backbone size w/o insert (bp): 5400
  Vector type: Mammalian Expression
Growth in bacteria
  Bacterial resistance: Ampicillin, 100 μg/mL
  Growth temperature: 37°C
  Growth strain: DH5alpha
  Copy number: High Copy
Gene/Insert
  Gene/Insert name: CFP
  Tag / fusion protein: eNOS(1-35) (N terminal on insert)
  Cloning method: Restriction Enzyme; 5′ cloning site HindIII (not destroyed); 3′ cloning site XbaI (not destroyed)
  Sequencing primers: 5′ T7
Terms and licenses: Academic/Nonprofit Terms; Industry Terms: Not Available to Industry
Depositor comments: Sequences encoding the amino-terminal 35 residues of endothelial nitric-oxide synthase were fused in frame to the 5'-end of CFP.
How to cite: GolgiCFP was a gift from Alexandra Newton (Addgene plasmid # 14873 ; http://n2t.net/addgene:14873 ; RRID:Addgene_14873)
