[The description below was written by a language model from this plasmid's Addgene catalogue record and pLannotate feature annotations shown in this document.]
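Description:
GolgiCFP is a mammalian expression plasmid built on the pcDNA3 backbone that produces a Golgi-targeted cyan fluorescent protein. The insert, cloned between HindIII and XbaI sites that both remain intact, consists of sequence encoding the amino-terminal 35 residues of endothelial nitric-oxide synthase (eNOS) fused in frame to the 5' end of CFP. This eNOS segment serves as the targeting element implied by the plasmid's name. The automated annotation of the sequenced plasmid (about 6.2 kb) identifies the fluorescent protein as mECFP, the enhanced CFP carrying the monomerizing A206K mutation. The eNOS leader is not annotated as a separate feature, but there is an unannotated stretch between the T7 promoter and the start of the CFP coding sequence where it would lie.

Expression in mammalian cells is driven by the human cytomegalovirus immediate early enhancer and promoter and terminated by the bovine growth hormone polyadenylation signal. Flanking T7 and SP6 promoters are standard pcDNA3 elements that allow in vitro transcription and provide sequencing primer sites. A separate cassette with the SV40 early promoter, the neomycin phosphotransferase gene and the SV40 poly(A) signal permits G418 selection of stable transfectants. In bacteria the plasmid is maintained through a high-copy ColE1/pUC-type origin and selected with ampicillin via β-lactamase, and an f1 origin is also present. Short hits to an HIV-1 LTR, ble, lacI and the lac promoter region are fragments typical of backbone annotation rather than functional payload.

The associated publication concerns targeting a protein kinase C activity reporter to discrete intracellular regions, so this construct most plausibly serves as a Golgi localization marker or targeted fluorophore control for live-cell imaging, although the record does not state its exact role.
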