Features (pLannotate 1.2.2; 21 found; start..end, strand, type, name):
     28..80      -  misc_feature   bom (fragment): basis of mobility region from pBR322
    235..614     +  enhancer       CMV enhancer: human cytomegalovirus immediate early enhancer
    615..818     +  promoter       CMV promoter: human cytomegalovirus (CMV) immediate early promoter
    814..847     +  LTR            5' LTR (truncated) (fragment): truncated 5' long terminal repeat (LTR) from HIV-1
    863..881     +  promoter       T7 promoter: promoter for bacteriophage T7 RNA polymerase
   1030..1746    +  CDS            mECFP: enhanced CFP with monomerizing A206K mutation (Zacharias et al., 2002) mammalian codon-optimized
   1762..1780    -  promoter       SP6 promoter: promoter for bacteriophage SP6 RNA polymerase
   1806..2030    +  polyA_signal   bGH poly(A) signal: bovine growth hormone polyadenylation signal
   2034..2055    +  promoter       SV40 promoter (fragment): SV40 enhancer and early promoter
   2076..2504    +  rep_origin     f1 ori (sequence partly withheld): f1 bacteriophage origin of replication; arrow indicates direction of (+) strand synthesis
   2518..2847    +  promoter       SV40 promoter: SV40 enhancer and early promoter
   2914..3705    +  CDS            neo: KKA2_KLEPN - Also known as kan, nptII. Experimental evidence at protein level: Swiss-Prot protein existence level 1. Resistance to kanamycin, neomycin, paromomycin, ribostamycin, butirosin and gentamicin B. From Klebsiella pneumoniae.
   3729..3887    +  CDS            ble (fragment): BLE_KLEPN - Experimental evidence at protein level: Swiss-Prot protein existence level 1. Binding protein with a strong affinity to the bleomycin family of antibiotics. Binds to CL990; an antimitotic-antibiotic compound. From Klebsiella pneumoniae.
   3882..4003    +  polyA_signal   SV40 poly(A) signal: SV40 polyadenylation signal
   4076..4092    -  protein_bind   lac operator: The lac repressor binds to the lac operator to inhibit transcription in E. coli. This inhibition can be relieved by adding lactose or isopropyl-β-D-thiogalactopyranoside (IPTG). lac repressor encoded by lacI
   4100..4130    -  promoter       lac promoter: promoter for the E. coli lac operon
   4145..4166    -  protein_bind   CAP binding site: CAP binding activates transcription in the presence of cAMP. E. coli catabolite activator protein
   4179..4271    -  CDS            lacI (fragment): lac repressor; lacI; The lac repressor binds to the lac operator to inhibit transcription in E. coli. This inhibition can be relieved by adding lactose or isopropyl-β-D-thiogalactopyranoside (IPTG).
   4454..5042    -  rep_origin     ori: high-copy-number ColE1/pMB1/pBR322/pUC origin of replication
   5213..6073    -  CDS            AmpR: β-lactamase; bla; confers resistance to ampicillin, carbenicillin, and related antibiotics
   6074..6178    -  promoter       AmpR promoter: bla
>Addgene plasmid #14873 | GolgiCFP | addgene full sequence | sequence record 306660 | Addgene NGS Result
GACGGATCGGGAGATCTCCCGATCCCCTATGGTGCACTCTCAGTACAATCTGCTCTGATGCCGCATAGTT
AAGCCAGTATCTGCTCCCTGCTTGTGTGTTGGAGGTCGCTGAGTAGTGCGCGAGCAAAATTTAAGCTACA
ACAAGGCAAGGCTTGACCGACAATTGCATGAAGAATCTGCTTAGGGTTAGGCGTTTTGCGCTGCTTCGCG
ATGTACGGGCCAGATATACGCGTTGACATTGATTATTGACTAGTTATTAATAGTAATCAATTACGGGGTC
ATTAGTTCATAGCCCATATATGGAGTTCCGCGTTACATAACTTACGGTAAATGGCCCGCCTGGCTGACCG
CCCAACGACCCCCGCCCATTGACGTCAATAATGACGTATGTTCCCATAGTAACGCCAATAGGGACTTTCC
ATTGACGTCAATGGGTGGAGTATTTACGGTAAACTGCCCACTTGGCAGTACATCAAGTGTATCATATGCC
AAGTACGCCCCCTATTGACGTCAATGACGGTAAATGGCCCGCCTGGCATTATGCCCAGTACATGACCTTA
TGGGACTTTCCTACTTGGCAGTACATCTACGTATTAGTCATCGCTATTACCATGGTGATGCGGTTTTGGC
AGTACATCAATGGGCGTGGATAGCGGTTTGACTCACGGGGATTTCCAAGTCTCCACCCCATTGACGTCAA
TGGGAGTTTGTTTTGGCACCAAAATCAACGGGACTTTCCAAAATGTCGTAACAACTCCGCCCCATTGACG
CAAATGGGCGGTAGGCGTGTACGGTGGGAGGTCTATATAAGCAGAGCTCTCTGGCTAACTAGAGAACCCA
CTGCTTACTGGCTTATCGAAATTAATACGACTCACTATAGGGAGACCCAAGCTTATGGGCAACTTGAAGA
GCGTGGCCCAGGAGCCTGGGCCACCCTGCGGACTTGGACTGGGTCTGGGACTTGGATTGTGCGGCAAGCA
GGGCCCAGCCACCCCGGCAGGTGGAGGTGGTGGAGGAGGTGGAGGTGGTGTGAGCAAGGGCGAGGAGCTG
TTCACCGGGGTGGTGCCCATCCTGGTCGAGCTGGACGGCGACGTAAACGGCCACAGGTTCAGCGTGTCCG
GCGAGGGCGAGGGCGATGCCACCTACGGCAAGCTGACCCTGAAGTTCATCTGCACCACCGGCAAGCTGCC
CGTGCCCTGGCCCACCCTCGTGACCACCCTGACCTGGGGCGTGCAGTGCTTCAGCCGCTACCCCGACCAC
ATGAAGCAGCACGACTTCTTCAAGTCCGCCATGCCCGAAGGCTACGTCCAGGAGCGTACCATCTTCTTCA
AGGACGACGGCAACTACAAGACCCGCGCCGAGGTGAAGTTCGAGGGCGACACCCTGGTGAACCGCATCGA
GCTGAAGGGCATCGACTTCAAGGAGGACGGCAACATCCTGGGACACAAGCTGGAGTACAACTACATCAGC
CACAACGTCTATATCACCGCCGACAAGCAGAAGAACGGCATCAAGGCCCACTTCAAGATCCGCCACAACA
TCGAGGACGGCAGCGTGCAGCTCGCCGACCACTACCAGCAGAACACCCCCATCGGCGACGGCCCCGTGCT
GCTGCCCGACAACCACTACCTGAGCACCCAGTCCAAGCTGAGCAAAGACCCCAACGAGAAGCGCGATCAC
ATGGTCCTGCTGGAGTTCGTGACCGCCGCCGGGATCACTCACGGCATGGACGAGCTGTACAAGTAATCTA
GAGGGCCCTATTCTATAGTGTCACCTAAATGCTAGAGCTCGCTGATCAGCCTCGACTGTGCCTTCTAGTT
GCCAGCCATCTGTTGTTTGCCCCTCCCCCGTGCCTTCCTTGACCCTGGAAGGTGCCACTCCCACTGTCCT
TTCCTAATAAAATGAGGAAATTGCATCGCATTGTCTGAGTAGGTGTCATTCTATTCTGGGGGGTGGGGTG
GGGCAGGACAGCAAGGGGGAGGATTGGGAAGACAATAGCAGGCATGCTGGGGATGCGGTGGGCTCTATGG
CTTCTGAGGCGGAAAGAACCAGCTGGGGCTCTAGGGGGTATCCCC
[124 nt withheld, positions 2076-2199]
C
[91 nt withheld, positions 2201-2291]
A
[49 nt withheld, positions 2293-2341]
CCTTTGACGTTGGAGTCCACGTTCTTT
[37 nt withheld, positions 2369-2405]
ACCCTATCTCGGTCTATTCTTTTGATTTATAAGGGATTTTGCCGATTTCGGCCTATTGGTTAAAAAATGA
GCTGATTTAACAAAAATTTAACGCGAATTAATTCTGTGGAATGTGTGTCAGTTAGGGTGTGGAAAGTCCC
CAGGCTCCCCAGCAGGCAGAAGTATGCAAAGCATGCATCTCAATTAGTCAGCAACCAGGTGTGGAAAGTC
CCCAGGCTCCCCAGCAGGCAGAAGTATGCAAAGCATGCATCTCAATTAGTCAGCAACCATAGTCCCGCCC
CTAACTCCGCCCATCCCGCCCCTAACTCCGCCCAGTTCCGCCCATTCTCCGCCCCATGGCTGACTAATTT
TTTTTATTTATGCAGAGGCCGAGGCCGCCTCTGCCTCTGAGCTATTCCAGAAGTAGTGAGGAGGCTTTTT
TGGAGGCCTAGGCTTTTGCAAAAAGCTCCCGGGAGCTTGTATATCCATTTTCGGATCTGATCAAGAGACA
GGATGAGGATCGTTTCGCATGATTGAACAAGATGGATTGCACGCAGGTTCTCCGGCCGCTTGGGTGGAGA
GGCTATTCGGCTATGACTGGGCACAACAGACAATCGGCTGCTCTGATGCCGCCGTGTTCCGGCTGTCAGC
GCAGGGGCGCCCGGTTCTTTTTGTCAAGACCGACCTGTCCGGTGCCCTGAATGAACTGCAGGACGAGGCA
GCGCGGCTATCGTGGCTGGCCACGACGGGCGTTCCTTGCGCAGCTGTGCTCGACGTTGTCACTGAAGCGG
GAAGGGACTGGCTGCTATTGGGCGAAGTGCCGGGGCAGGATCTCCTGTCATCTCACCTTGCTCCTGCCGA
GAAAGTATCCATCATGGCTGATGCAATGCGGCGGCTGCATACGCTTGATCCGGCTACCTGCCCATTCGAC
CACCAAGCGAAACATCGCATCGAGCGAGCACGTACTCGGATGGAAGCCGGTCTTGTCGATCAGGATGATC
TGGACGAAGAGCATCAGGGGCTCGCGCCAGCCGAACTGTTCGCCAGGCTCAAGGCGCGCATGCCCGACGG
CGAGGATCTCGTCGTGACCCATGGCGATGCCTGCTTGCCGAATATCATGGTGGAAAATGGCCGCTTTTCT
GGATTCATCGACTGTGGCCGGCTGGGTGTGGCGGACCGCTATCAGGACATAGCGTTGGCTACCCGTGATA
TTGCTGAAGAGCTTGGCGGCGAATGGGCTGACCGCTTCCTCGTGCTTTACGGTATCGCCGCTCCCGATTC
GCAGCGCATCGCCTTCTATCGCCTTCTTGACGAGTTCTTCTGAGCGGGACTCTGGGGTTCGAAATGACCG
ACCAAGCGACGCCCAACCTGCCATCACGAGATTTCGATTCCACCGCCGCCTTCTATGAAAGGTTGGGCTT
CGGAATCGTTTTCCGGGACGCCGGCTGGATGATCCTCCAGCGCGGGGATCTCATGCTGGAGTTCTTCGCC
CACCCCAACTTGTTTATTGCAGCTTATAATGGTTACAAATAAAGCAATAGCATCACAAATTTCACAAATA
AAGCATTTTTTTCACTGCATTCTAGTTGTGGTTTGTCCAAACTCATCAATGTATCTTATCATGTCTGTAT
ACCGTCGACCTCTAGCTAGAGCTTGGCGTAATCATGGTCATAGCTGTTTCCTGTGTGAAATTGTTATCCG
CTCACAATTCCACACAACATACGAGCCGGAAGCATAAAGTGTAAAGCCTGGGGTGCCTAATGAGTGAGCT
AACTCACATTAATTGCGTTGCGCTCACTGCCCGCTTTCCAGTCGGGAAACCTGTCGTGCCAGCTGCATTA
ATGAATCGGCCAACGCGCGGGGAGAGGCGGTTTGCGTATTGGGCGCTCTTCCGCTTCCTCGCTCACTGAC
TCGCTGCGCTCGGTCGTTCGGCTGCGGCGAGCGGTATCAGCTCACTCAAAGGCGGTAATACGGTTATCCA
CAGAATCAGGGGATAACGCAGGAAAGAACATGTGAGCAAAAGGCCAGCAAAAGGCCAGGAACCGTAAAAA
GGCCGCGTTGCTGGCGTTTTTCCATAGGCTCCGCCCCCCTGACGAGCATCACAAAAATCGACGCTCAAGT
CAGAGGTGGCGAAACCCGACAGGACTATAAAGATACCAGGCGTTTCCCCCTGGAAGCTCCCTCGTGCGCT
CTCCTGTTCCGACCCTGCCGCTTACCGGATACCTGTCCGCCTTTCTCCCTTCGGGAAGCGTGGCGCTTTC
TCATAGCTCACGCTGTAGGTATCTCAGTTCGGTGTAGGTCGTTCGCTCCAAGCTGGGCTGTGTGCACGAA
CCCCCCGTTCAGCCCGACCGCTGCGCCTTATCCGGTAACTATCGTCTTGAGTCCAACCCGGTAAGACACG
ACTTATCGCCACTGGCAGCAGCCACTGGTAACAGGATTAGCAGAGCGAGGTATGTAGGCGGTGCTACAGA
GTTCTTGAAGTGGTGGCCTAACTACGGCTACACTAGAAGAACAGTATTTGGTATCTGCGCTCTGCTGAAG
CCAGTTACCTTCGGAAAAAGAGTTGGTAGCTCTTGATCCGGCAAACAAACCACCGCTGGTAGCGGTGGTT
TTTTTGTTTGCAAGCAGCAGATTACGCGCAGAAAAAAAGGATCTCAAGAAGATCCTTTGATCTTTTCTAC
GGGGTCTGACGCTCAGTGGAACGAAAACTCACGTTAAGGGATTTTGGTCATGAGATTATCAAAAAGGATC
TTCACCTAGATCCTTTTAAATTAAAAATGAAGTTTTAAATCAATCTAAAGTATATATGAGTAAACTTGGT
CTGACAGTTACCAATGCTTAATCAGTGAGGCACCTATCTCAGCGATCTGTCTATTTCGTTCATCCATAGT
TGCCTGACTCCCCGTCGTGTAGATAACTACGATACGGGAGGGCTTACCATCTGGCCCCAGTGCTGCAATG
ATACCGCGAGACCCACGCTCACCGGCTCCAGATTTATCAGCAATAAACCAGCCAGCCGGAAGGGCCGAGC
GCAGAAGTGGTCCTGCAACTTTATCCGCCTCCATCCAGTCTATTAATTGTTGCCGGGAAGCTAGAGTAAG
TAGTTCGCCAGTTAATAGTTTGCGCAACGTTGTTGCCATTGCTACAGGCATCGTGGTGTCACGCTCGTCG
TTTGGTATGGCTTCATTCAGCTCCGGTTCCCAACGATCAAGGCGAGTTACATGATCCCCCATGTTGTGCA
AAAAAGCGGTTAGCTCCTTCGGTCCTCCGATCGTTGTCAGAAGTAAGTTGGCCGCAGTGTTATCACTCAT
GGTTATGGCAGCACTGCATAATTCTCTTACTGTCATGCCATCCGTAAGATGCTTTTCTGTGACTGGTGAG
TACTCAACCAAGTCATTCTGAGAATAGTGTATGCGGCGACCGAGTTGCTCTTGCCCGGCGTCAATACGGG
ATAATACCGCGCCACATAGCAGAACTTTAAAAGTGCTCATCATTGGAAAACGTTCTTCGGGGCGAAAACT
CTCAAGGATCTTACCGCTGTTGAGATCCAGTTCGATGTAACCCACTCGTGCACCCAACTGATCTTCAGCA
TCTTTTACTTTCACCAGCGTTTCTGGGTGAGCAAAAACAGGAAGGCAAAATGCCGCAAAAAAGGGAATAA
GGGCGACACGGAAATGTTGAATACTCATACTCTTCCTTTTTCAATATTATTGAAGCATTTATCAGGGTTA
TTGTCTCATGAGCGGATACATATTTGAATGTATTTAGAAAAATAAACAAATAGGGGTTCCGCGCACATTT
CCCCGAAAAGTGCCACCTGACGTC
