>Addgene plasmid #14873 | GolgiCFP | addgene partial sequence | sequence record 21440 | CMV-F 5'-CGCAAATGGGCGGTAGGCGTG-3'
CGTGTCCGGCGAGGGCGAGGGCGATGCCACCTACGGCAAGCTGACCCTGAAGTTCATCTGCACCACCGGC
AAGCTGCCCGTGCCCTGGCCCACCCTCGTGACCACCCTGACCTGGGGCGTGCAGTGCTTCAGCCGCTACC
CCGACCACATGAAGCAGCACGACTTCTTCAAGTCCGCCATGCCCGAAGGCTACGTCCAGGAGCGTACCAT
CTTCTTCAAGGACGACGGCAACTACAAGACCCGCGCCGAGGTGAAGTTCGAGGGCGACACCCTGG
