>Addgene plasmid #14873 | GolgiCFP | addgene partial sequence | sequence record 54436 | EGFP-C 5'-CATGGTCCTGCTGGAGTTCGTG-3'
GGCAGGAGAGCTGTACAGTAATCTAGAGGGCCCTATTCTATAGTGTCACCTAAATGCTAGAGCTCGCTGA
TCAGCCTCGACTGTGCCTTCTAGTTGCCAGCCATCTGTTGTTTGCCCCTCCCCCGTGCCTTCCTTGACCC
TGGAAGGTGCCACTCCCACTGTCCTTTCCTAATAAAATGAGGAAATTGCATCGCATTGTCTGAGTAGGTG
TCATTCTATTCTGGGGGGTGGGGTGGGGCAGGACAGCAAGGGGGAGGATTGGGAAGACAATAGCAGGCAT
GCTGGGGATGCGGTGGGCTCTATGGCTTCTGAGGCGGAAAGAACCAGCTGGGGCTCTAGGGGGTATCCCC
[124 nt withheld, positions 351-474]
C
[91 nt withheld, positions 476-566]
AGGGTGATGGTTCACGT
