>Addgene plasmid #14873 | GolgiCFP | addgene partial sequence | sequence record 54438 | EGFP-N 5'-CGTCGCCGTCCAGCTCGACCAG-3'
AGCTCTCGCCCTTGCTCACACCACCTCCACCTCCTCCACCACCTCCACCTGCCGGGGTGGCTGGGCCCTG
CTTGCCGCACAATCCAAGTCCCAGACCCAGTCCAAGTCCGCAGGGTGGCCCAGGCTCCTGGGCCACGCTC
TTCAAGTTGCCCATAAGCTTGGGTCTCCCTATAGTGAGTCGTATTAATTTCGATAAGCCAGTAAGCAGTG
GGTTCTCTAGTTAGCCAGAGAGCTCTGCTTATATAGACCTCCCACCGTACACGCCTACCGCCCATTTGCG
TCAATGGGGCGGAGTTGTTACGACATTTTGGAAAGTCCCGTTGATTTTGGTGCCAAAACAAACTCCCATT
GACGTCAATGGGGTGGAGACTTGGAAATCCCCGTGAGTCAAACCGCTATCCACGCCCATTGATGTACTGC
CAAAACCGCATCACCATGGTAATAGCGATGACTAATACGTAGATGTACTGCCAAGTAGGAAAGTCCCATA
AGGTCATGTACTGGGCATAATGCCAGGCGGGCCATTTACCGTCATTGACGTCAATAGGGGGCGTACTTGG
CATATGATACACTTGATGTACTGCCAAGTGGGCAGTTTACCGTAAATACTCCACCCATTGACGTCAATGG
AAAGTCCCTATTGGCGTTACTATGGGAACATACGTCATTATTGACGTCAATGGGCGGGGGTCGTTGGGCG
GTCAGCCAGGCGGGCCATTTACCGTAAGTTATGTAACGCGGAACTCCATATATGGGCTATGAACTAATGA
CCCCGTAATTGATTACTATTA
